Addgene plasmid #27750: pUT1160-HQ858704
Depositing lab: John Gray & Erich Grotewold. Depositing organization: University of Toledo. Publication: The Maize TFome--development of a transcription factor open reading frame collection for functional genomics. Burdo B, Gray J, Goetting-Minesky MP, Wittler B, Hunt M, Li T, Velliquette D, Thomas J, Gentzel I, dos Santos Brito M, Mejia-Guerra MK, Connolly LN, Qaisi D, Li W, Casas MI, Doseff AI, Grotewold E. Plant J. 2014 Oct;80(2):356-66. doi: 10.1111/tpj.12623. Epub 2014 Aug 26. PubMed 25053252.
Backbone
  Vector backbone: pENTR/D
  Backbone manufacturer: Invitrogen
  Backbone size w/o insert (bp): 2580
  Vector type: Entry vector
Growth in bacteria
  Bacterial resistance: Kanamycin, 50 μg/mL
  Growth temperature: 37°C
  Growth strain: DH5alpha
  Growth instructions: E. coli TOP10
  Copy number: Low Copy
Gene/Insert
  Gene/Insert name: bZIP transcription factor from DR823629
  Species: Zea mays
  Insert size (bp): 1128
  GenBank ID: HQ858704
  Cloning method: Restriction Enzyme
  Sequencing primers: 5′ M13 For; 3′ M13 Rev
Terms and licenses: Academic/Nonprofit Terms; Industry Terms: Not Available to Industry
Depositor comments: This CDS was amplified using PCR from a full length cDNA template from the Maize Full-length cDNA Project (www.maizecdna.org) and the PCR product included the stop codon. The PCR product was cloned into a Gateway pENTR/D vector. Further information on this gene may be obtained at www.grassius.org using the GenBank number. (The second half of the plasmid name is the GenBank Number for the sequence of the insert)
How to cite: pUT1160-HQ858704 was a gift from John Gray & Erich Grotewold (Addgene plasmid # 27750 ; http://n2t.net/addgene:27750 ; RRID:Addgene_27750)
