[The description below was written by a language model from this plasmid's Addgene catalogue record and pLannotate feature annotations shown in this document.]
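Description:
pUT1160-HQ858704 is a Gateway entry clone built on the Invitrogen pENTR/D backbone (2,580 bp without insert) and carrying a 1,128 bp coding sequence for a Zea mays bZIP transcription factor. It belongs to a maize transcription factor open reading frame collection assembled for functional genomics. The full depositor sequence is 3,708 nt. The plasmid is propagated in E. coli under kanamycin selection, provided by an aminoglycoside phosphotransferase gene (aph(3')-Ia), and replicates from a ColE1/pUC-type origin. The feature annotation describes this origin as high copy, whereas the catalogue entry lists the plasmid as low copy, a discrepancy the record does not resolve.

The insert was PCR-amplified from a full-length maize cDNA clone and retains its native stop codon, so it is suited to untagged or N-terminally tagged expression after transfer, but not to C-terminal fusions. The automated annotation labels the ORF by its similarity to wheat BZIP1-B. This reflects homology, not the source, which is recorded as maize. The coding sequence sits between attL1 and attL2 sites, allowing directional LR Clonase recombination into any attR-containing destination vector for expression in plants, yeast, bacteria or in vitro systems. The entry clone itself has no promoter driving the ORF in the sense orientation. A T7 promoter lies just beyond attL2 on the reverse strand. rrnB T1 and T2 terminators upstream of attL1 shield the cassette from read-through transcription from the backbone. The short lacI and lacZα fragments annotated nearby appear to be backbone remnants with no stated function. M13 forward and reverse primer sites flank the insert for sequence verification.
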