Features (pLannotate 1.2.2; 10 found; start..end, strand, type, name):
      1..100     +  protein_bind   attL1: mutant version of attL; recombination site for the Gateway® LR reaction LR Clonase™
    121..1248    +  CDS            BZIP1-B: BZP1B_WHEAT - Also known as BZIP1 From Triticum aestivum (Wheat).
   1265..1364    -  protein_bind   attL2: mutant version of attL; recombination site for the Gateway® LR reaction LR Clonase™
   1382..1400    -  promoter       T7 promoter: promoter for bacteriophage T7 RNA polymerase
   1534..2343    +  CDS            KanR: aminoglycoside phosphotransferase; aph(3')-Ia; confers resistance to kanamycin in bacteria or G418 (Geneticin®) in eukaryotes
   2490..3078    +  rep_origin     ori: high-copy-number ColE1/pMB1/pBR322/pUC origin of replication
   3261..3353    +  CDS            lacI (fragment): lac repressor; lacI; The lac repressor binds to the lac operator to inhibit transcription in E. coli. This inhibition can be relieved by adding lactose or isopropyl-β-D-thiogalactopyranoside (IPTG).
   3408..3435    -  terminator     rrnB T2 terminator: transcription terminator T2 from the E. coli rrnB gene
   3567..3610    +  terminator     rrnB T1 terminator: Escherichia coli rrnB; transcription terminator T1 from the E. coli rrnB gene
   3657..3693    -  CDS            lacZα (fragment): LacZα fragment of β-galactosidase; lacZ fragment
>Addgene plasmid #27750 | pUT1160-HQ858704 | depositor full sequence | sequence record 13054 | Author sequence
CAAATAATGATTTTATTTTGACTGATAGTGACCTGTTCGTTGCAACAAATTGATGAGCAATGCTTTTTTA
TAATGCCAACTTTGTACAAAAAAGCAGGCTCCGCGGCCGCCCCCTTCACCATGGGAAGCAGTGGAGCAGA
TACACCGTCTAAGGAGCAGCAGCCACCTGCTACCTCAGGTGCTGCAATACCACCTGTTTATCCAGATTGG
TCTAGCTTCCAGGCATATCCCCCAATCCCACCACATGGATTCTTCCCCTCGCCTGTGGCATCAAGTCCAC
AGGGTCATCCTTTCATGTGGGGAGCTCAAGCTATGATTCCACCTTATGGAACACCGCCACCATATGTCAT
GTACCCCCCTGGAGTATATGCCCACCCATCTATGCCCCCGGGTGCACATCCATTTACTCCTTATGCCATT
ACTTCTCCAAATGGCAATGCTGATGCTACTGGAACTACTGTTGCAGCTGGTAATACTGATGGCAAGCCCT
CTGAAGGCAAAGATAAAAGTCCAACAAAGCGATCCAAAGGAAGTTTGGGCAGCTTGAACATGCTTACTGG
AAAGAATCCCAGTGAACATGGTAAGTCCTCAGGTGCATCGGGTAATGGAGTCACTTCTCAAAGTGGCGAA
AGTGGCAGTGACAGTTCAAGCGAAGGGAGTGAAGGAAATTCTCACAATGATTCACATCACAAGGAAAGTG
GACAGGAACACGATGGGGATGTTCGAAGTTCCCGGAATGGTGTATCACGTTTGCAATCTGAGGGAAAATT
GAACCAAGCTATGGCAATCTTGCCCATACCATCAAGTGGCCCAGCAACTGATCCAACTACAAACCTAAAT
ATTGGGATGGACTATTGGGCCAACACAGCAAGCTCTGCTCCTGCAATTCATGGCAAAGCGACGTCAACAA
CAGTTCCAGGGGCTGTGGTCCCAGCAGAGCAGTGGACACAGGATGAACATGAACTCAAAAAGCAAAGAAG
AAAGCAGTCCAATAGGGAGTCTGCACGTAGATCTAGGTTACGTAAACAGGCTGAATGTGAGGAATTGGCT
CAACGTGCTGATGTTTTAAAGCAGGAAAATGCTTCACTTAGAGATGAAGTAAACCGTATCAGAAAAGAGT
ACGAGGAACTTCTATCAAGGAATAACTCACTAAAGGAAAAACTTGAAGGCAAACAACACAAAACTGATGA
GGCAGGACTTAACAACAAGCTGCAACATTCTGGTGATGACATCCAGAAAAAAGGAAACAAGGGTGGGCGC
GCCGACCCAGCTTTCTTGTACAAAGTTGGCATTATAAGAAAGCATTGCTTATCAATTTGTTGCAACGAAC
AGGTCACTATCAGTCAAAATAAAATCATTATTTGCCATCCAGCTGATATCCCCTATAGTGAGTCGTATTA
CATGGTCATAGCTGTTTCCTGGCAGCTCTGGCCCGTGTCTCAAAATCTCTGATGTTACATTGCACAAGAT
AAAAATATATCATCATGAACAATAAAACTGTCTGCTTACATAAACAGTAATACAAGGGGTGTTATGAGCC
ATATTCAACGGGAAACGTCGAGGCCGCGATTAAATTCCAACATGGATGCTGATTTATATGGGTATAAATG
GGCTCGCGATAATGTCGGGCAATCAGGTGCGACAATCTATCGCTTGTATGGGAAGCCCGATGCGCCAGAG
TTGTTTCTGAAACATGGCAAAGGTAGCGTTGCCAATGATGTTACAGATGAGATGGTCAGACTAAACTGGC
TGACGGAATTTATGCCTCTTCCGACCATCAAGCATTTTATCCGTACTCCTGATGATGCATGGTTACTCAC
CACTGCGATCCCCGGAAAAACAGCATTCCAGGTATTAGAAGAATATCCTGATTCAGGTGAAAATATTGTT
GATGCGCTGGCAGTGTTCCTGCGCCGGTTGCATTCGATTCCTGTTTGTAATTGTCCTTTTAACAGCGATC
GCGTATTTCGTCTCGCTCAGGCGCAATCACGAATGAATAACGGTTTGGTTGATGCGAGTGATTTTGATGA
CGAGCGTAATGGCTGGCCTGTTGAACAAGTCTGGAAAGAAATGCATAAACTTTTGCCATTCTCACCGGAT
TCAGTCGTCACTCATGGTGATTTCTCACTTGATAACCTTATTTTTGACGAGGGGAAATTAATAGGTTGTA
TTGATGTTGGACGAGTCGGAATCGCAGACCGATACCAGGATCTTGCCATCCTATGGAACTGCCTCGGTGA
GTTTTCTCCTTCATTACAGAAACGGCTTTTTCAAAAATATGGTATTGATAATCCTGATATGAATAAATTG
CAGTTTCATTTGATGCTCGATGAGTTTTTCTAATCAGAATTGGTTAATTGGTTGTAACACTGGCAGAGCA
TTACGCTGACTTGACGGGACGGCGCAAGCTCATGACCAAAATCCCTTAACGTGAGTTACGCGTCGTTCCA
CTGAGCGTCAGACCCCGTAGAAAAGATCAAAGGATCTTCTTGAGATCCTTTTTTTCTGCGCGTAATCTGC
TGCTTGCAAACAAAAAAACCACCGCTACCAGCGGTGGTTTGTTTGCCGGATCAAGAGCTACCAACTCTTT
TTCCGAAGGTAACTGGCTTCAGCAGAGCGCAGATACCAAATACTGTCCTTCTAGTGTAGCCGTAGTTAGG
CCACCACTTCAAGAACTCTGTAGCACCGCCTACATACCTCGCTCTGCTAATCCTGTTACCAGTGGCTGCT
GCCAGTGGCGATAAGTCGTGTCTTACCGGGTTGGACTCAAGACGATAGTTACCGGATAAGGCGCAGCGGT
CGGGCTGAACGGGGGGTTCGTGCACACAGCCCAGCTTGGAGCGAACGACCTACACCGAACTGAGATACCT
ACAGCGTGAGCATTGAGAAAGCGCCACGCTTCCCGAAGGGAGAAAGGCGGACAGGTATCCGGTAAGCGGC
AGGGTCGGAACAGGAGAGCGCACGAGGGAGCTTCCAGGGGGAAACGCCTGGTATCTTTATAGTCCTGTCG
GGTTTCGCCACCTCTGACTTGAGCGTCGATTTTTGTGATGCTCGTCAGGGGGGCGGAGCCTATGGAAAAA
CGCCAGCAACGCGGCCTTTTTACGGTTCCTGGCCTTTTGCTGGCCTTTTGCTCACATGTTCTTTCCTGCG
TTATCCCCTGATTCTGTGGATAACCGTATTACCGCCTTTGAGTGAGCTGATACCGCTCGCCGCAGCCGAA
CGACCGAGCGCAGCGAGTCAGTGAGCGAGGAAGCGGAAGAGCGCCCAATACGCAAACCGCCTCTCCCCGC
GCGTTGGCCGATTCATTAATGCAGCTGGCACGACAGGTTTCCCGACTGGAAAGCGGGCAGTGAGCGCAAC
GCAATTAATACGCGTACCGCTAGCCAGGAAGAGTTTGTAGAAACGCAAAAAGGCCATCCGTCAGGATGGC
CTTCTGCTTAGTTTGATGCCTGGCAGTTTATGGCGGGCGTCCTGCCCGCCACCCTCCGGGCCGTTGCTTC
ACAACGTTCAAATCCGCTCCCGGCGGATTTGTCCTACTCAGGAGAGCGTTCACCGACAAACAACAGATAA
AACGAAAGGCCCAGTCTTCCGACTGAGCCTTTCGTTTTATTTGATGCCTGGCAGTTCCCTACTCTCGCGT
TAACGCTAGCATGGATGTTTTCCCAGTCACGACGTTGTAAAACGACGGCCAGTCTTAAGCTCGGGCCC
