>Addgene plasmid #27750 | pUT1160-HQ858704 | addgene partial sequence | sequence record 34076 | 27750 with M13pUC-fwd
ATGATTTTATTTTGACTGATAGTGACCTGTTCGTTGCAACAAATTGATGAGCAATGCTTTTTTATAATGC
CAACTTTGTACAAAAAAGCAGGCTCCGCGGCCGCCCCCTTCACCATGGGAAGCAGTGGAGCAGATACACC
GTCTAAGGAGCAGCAGCCACCTGCTACCTCAGGTGCTGCAATACCACCTGTTTATCCAGATTGGTCTAGC
TTCCAGGCATATCCCCCAATCCCACCACATGGATTCTTCCCCTCGCCTGTGGCATCAAGTCCACAGGGTC
ATCCTTTCATGTGGGGAGCTCAAGCTATGATTCCACCTTATGGAACACCGCCACCATATGTCATGTACCC
CCCTGGAGTATATGCCCACCCATCTATGCCCCCGGGTGCACATCCATTTACTCCTTATGCCATTACTTCT
CCAAATGGCAATGCTGATGCTACTGGAACTACTGTTGCAGCTGGTAATACTGATGGCAAGCCCTCTGAAG
GCAAAGATAAAAGTCCAACAAAGCGATCCAAAGGAAGTTTGGGCAGCTTGAACATGCTTACTGGAAAGAA
TCCCAGTGAACATGGTAAGTCCTCAGGTGCATCGGGTAATGGAGTCACTTCTCAAAGTGGCGAAAGTGGC
AGTGACAGTTCAAGCGAAGGGAGTGAAGGAAATTCTCACAATGATTCACATCACAAGGAAAGTGGACAGG
AACACGATGGGGATGTTCGAAGTTCCCGGAATGGTGTATCACGTTTGCAATCTGAGGGAAAATTGAACCA
AGCTATGGCAATCTTGCCCATACCATCAAGTGGCCCAGCAACTGATCCAACTACAAACCTAAATATTGGG
ATGGACTATTGGGCCAACACAGCAAGCTCTGCTCCTGCAATTCATGGCAAAGCGACGTCAACAACAGTTC
C
